Addgene plasmid #156499: pD649-HAsp-MFAP3L-Fc(DAPA)-AviTag-6xHis
Purpose: Mammalian expression of cell-surface protein extracellular domain fused to Fc(DAPA)-Avi-6xHis. Protein is secreted from cells.
Depositing lab: Chris Garcia. Depositing organization: Stanford University. Publication: A Human IgSF Cell-Surface Interactome Reveals a Complex Network of Protein-Protein Interactions. Wojtowicz WM, Vielmetter J, Fernandes RA, Siepe DH, Eastman CL, Chisholm GB, Cox S, Klock H, Anderson PW, Rue SM, Miller JJ, Glaser SM, Bragstad ML, Vance J, Lam AW, Lesley SA, Zinn K, Garcia KC. Cell. 2020 Aug 20;182(4):1027-1043.e17. doi: 10.1016/j.cell.2020.07.025. PubMed 32822567.
Backbone
  Vector backbone: pD649
  Backbone size w/o insert (bp): 6106
  Vector type: Mammalian Expression
Growth in bacteria
  Bacterial resistance: Ampicillin, 100 μg/mL
  Growth temperature: 37°C
  Growth strain: DH5alpha
  Copy number: High Copy
Gene/Insert
  Gene/Insert name: MFAP3L (alt name: MFA3L)
  Species: H. sapiens (human)
  Insert size (bp): 363
  Mutation: Fc region of human IgG contains D265A and P329A mutations (DAPA)
  Entrez Gene: MFAP3L (a.k.a. NYD-sp9)
  Promoter: CMV/SP6
  Tag / fusion protein: Fc(DAPA)-AviTag-6xHis (C terminal on backbone)
  Cloning method: Restriction Enzyme; 5′ cloning site GCGGCCGC (not destroyed); 3′ cloning site GGCGCGCC (not destroyed)
  Sequencing primers: 5′ ATTTAGGTGACACTATAG; 3′ CACGTACCAGTTGAACTTCACC
Resource information
  A portion of this plasmid was derived from a plasmid made by: synthesis by ThermoFisher
Terms and licenses: Academic/Nonprofit Terms; Industry Terms: Not Available to Industry
Depositor comments: Some plasmids in this collection may have an IS4-like element ISVsa5 family transposase upstream of the CMV promoter.
How to cite: pD649-HAsp-MFAP3L-Fc(DAPA)-AviTag-6xHis was a gift from Chris Garcia (Addgene plasmid # 156499 ; http://n2t.net/addgene:156499 ; RRID:Addgene_156499)
