[The description below was written by a language model from this plasmid's Addgene catalogue record and pLannotate feature annotations shown in this document.]
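Description:
pD649-HAsp-MFAP3L-Fc(DAPA)-AviTag-6xHis is a mammalian expression plasmid built on the pD649 backbone for producing a secreted, soluble form of a human cell-surface protein. It is propagated in E. coli as a high-copy plasmid through a ColE1/pUC-type origin and selected with ampicillin (AmpR/β-lactamase). The annotated sequence also shows an SV40 promoter/EM7 promoter unit followed by fragments annotated as puromycin N-acetyltransferase and ble with an SV40 poly(A) signal. This suggests a mammalian/bacterial selection cassette, although the catalogue entry does not list a mammalian selection marker and the annotations are only partial matches. Small remnants of f1 ori, lacZα, KanR and a lac operator are backbone leftovers.

The expression cassette is driven by the CMV immediate-early enhancer and promoter with a fragment of CMV intron A. An SP6 promoter sits just upstream of the coding region and could support in vitro transcription. The open reading frame begins with a signal peptide (named HAsp in the construct; the annotation tool matched a fragment of it to an immunoglobulin heavy-chain signal sequence), which directs the product into the secretory pathway. Next comes the 363 bp extracellular domain of human MFAP3L, cloned between retained NotI and AscI sites. It is fused at its C terminus to a human IgG1 Fc carrying the D265A and P329A (DAPA) substitutions, which are generally used to reduce Fc effector binding, then an AviTag for site-specific biotinylation and a 6xHis tag for affinity purification. A bGH poly(A) signal terminates the transcript.

The plasmid belongs to a collection of ectodomain-Fc constructs made for mapping human immunoglobulin-superfamily cell-surface protein interactions. The depositor notes that some plasmids in the collection may carry an IS4-like transposase insertion upstream of the CMV promoter; none is annotated here.
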