Features (pLannotate 1.2.2; 21 found; start..end, strand, type, name):
    140..187     -  promoter       EM7 promoter: synthetic bacterial promoter&nbsp
    235..564     -  promoter       SV40 promoter: SV40 enhancer and early promoter
    578..686     -  rep_origin     f1 ori (fragment): f1 bacteriophage origin of replication; arrow indicates direction of (+) strand synthesis
    687..798     -  polyA_signal   bGH poly(A) signal: bovine growth hormone polyadenylation signal
   1013..1690    -  CDS            IGHG1 (fragment): IGHG1_HUMAN - Experimental evidence at protein level: Swiss-Prot protein existence level 1. Constant region of immunoglobulin heavy chains. Immunoglobulins, also known as antibodies, are membrane-bound or secreted glycoproteins produced by B lymphocytes. In the recognition phase of humoral immunity, the membrane-bound immunoglobulins serve as receptors which, upon binding of a specific antigen, trigger the clonal expansion and differentiation of B lymphocytes into immunoglobulins- secreting plasma cells. Secreted immunoglobulins mediate the effector phase of humoral immunity, which results in
   1703..2077    -  CDS            MFAP3L (fragment): MFA3L_HUMAN - Also known as KIAA0626. Experimental evidence at protein level: Swiss-Prot protein existence level 1. May participate in the nuclear signaling of EGFR and MAPK1/ERK2. May a have a role in metastasis. From Homo sapiens (Human).
   2177..2214    -  CDS            IgH signal sequence (fragment): signal sequence from the mouse immunoglobulin heavy chain variable region
   2218..2236    -  promoter       SP6 promoter: promoter for bacteriophage SP6 RNA polymerase
   2288..2331    -  intron         CMV intron (fragment): modified intron A from human cytomegalovirus
   2467..2670    -  promoter       CMV promoter: human cytomegalovirus (CMV) immediate early promoter
   2671..2974    -  enhancer       CMV enhancer: human cytomegalovirus immediate early enhancer
   3217..3233    -  protein_bind   lac operator: The lac repressor binds to the lac operator to inhibit transcription in E. coli. This inhibition can be relieved by adding lactose or isopropyl-β-D-thiogalactopyranoside (IPTG). lac repressor encoded by lacI
   3689..3708    +  CDS            lacZα (fragment): LacZα fragment of β-galactosidase; lacZ fragment
   3733..3750    -  terminator     rrnB T2 terminator (fragment): transcription terminator T2 from the E. coli rrnB gene
   3975..4563    -  rep_origin     ori: high-copy-number ColE1/pMB1/pBR322/pUC origin of replication
   4674..4698    +  CDS            KanR (fragment): aminoglycoside phosphotransferase; aph(3')-Ia; confers resistance to kanamycin
   4728..4824    +  promoter       AmpR promoter (fragment): bla
   4827..5687    +  CDS            AmpR: β-lactamase; bla; confers resistance to ampicillin, carbenicillin, and related antibiotics
   5740..5861    -  polyA_signal   SV40 poly(A) signal: SV40 polyadenylation signal
   5856..5981    -  CDS            ble (fragment): BLE_KLEPN - Experimental evidence at protein level: Swiss-Prot protein existence level 1. Binding protein with a strong affinity to the bleomycin family of antibiotics. Binds to CL990; an antimitotic-antibiotic compound. From Klebsiella pneumoniae.
   5991..121     -  CDS            PuroR (fragment) (across the origin): puromycin N-acetyltransferase; pac from Streptomyces; confers resistance to puromycin
>Addgene plasmid #156499 | pD649-HAsp-MFAP3L-Fc(DAPA)-AviTag-6xHis | addgene full sequence | sequence record 368825 | Addgene NGS Result
GGTCCGGATCGACGGTGTGGCGCGTGGCGGGGTAGTCGGCGAACGCGGCGGCGAGGGTGCGTACGGCCCT
GGGGACGTCGTCGCGGGTGGCGAGGCGCACCGTGGGCTTGTACTCGGTCATGGTTTAGTTCCTCACCTTG
TCGTATTATACTATGCCGATATACTATGCCGATGATTAATTGTCAACACGTGCTGATCAGATCCGAAAAT
GGATATACAAGCTCCCGGGAGCTTTTTGCAAAAGCCTAGGCCTCCAAAAAAGCCTCCTCACTACTTCTGG
AATAGCTCAGAGGCAGAGGCGGCCTCGGCCTCTGCATAAATAAAAAAAATTAGTCAGCCATGGGGCGGAG
AATGGGCGGAACTGGGCGGAGTTAGGGGCGGGATGGGCGGAGTTAGGGGCGGGACTATGGTTGCTGACTA
ATTGAGATGCATGCTTTGCATACTTCTGCCTGCTGGGGAGCCTGGGGACTTTCCACACCTGGTTGCTGAC
TAATTGAGATGCATGCTTTGCATACTTCTGCCTGCTGGGGAGCCTGGGGACTTTCCACACCCTAACTGAC
ACACATTCCACAGAATTAATTCGCGTTAAATTTTTGTTAAATCAGCTCATTTTTTAACCAATAGGCCGAA
ATCGGCAAAATCCCTTATAAATCAAAAGAATAGACCGAGATAGGGTTGAGTGTTGTGATGCAATTTCCTC
ATTTTATTAGGAAAGGACAGTGGGAGTGGCACCTTCCAGGGTCAAGGAAGGCACGGGGGAGGGGCAAACA
ACAGATGGCTGGCAACTAGAAGGCACAGTCGAGGCTGATTTTCTCTATCTATTTATTTTACTACTCAAGA
CTATCTTGCAAAGTAGAAGAACCCTGTCTGCAGTATGACGACCGTGTATACCCGATTGGCTTACCGGGTA
ACGCGTTGTGCCAGTGACTACAGGCCGGCCTTAGTGGTGATGGTGGTGGTGTTCATGCCACTCAATCTTC
TGAGCCTCGAAAATATCATTAAGACCGCTGCCGCCGGGGCTCAGGCTCAGGGACTTCTGGGTGTAGTGGT
TGTGCAGGGCCTCGTGCATCACGCTGCAGCTGAACACGTTGCCCTGCTGCCACCTGGACTTGTCCACGGT
CAGCTTGCTGTACAGGAAGAAGCTGCCGTCGCTGTCCAGCACTGGGGGGGTGGTCTTGTAGTTGTTCTCG
GGCTGGCCGTTGCTCTCCCACTCCACGGCGATATCGCTGGGGTAGAAGCCCTTCACCAGACAGGTCAGGG
ACACCTGGTTCTTGGTCATCTCCTCCCGGCTGGGGGGCAGGGTGTACACCTGGGGCTCCCGTGGCTGGCC
CTTGGCCTTGCTGATTGTCTTTTCGATTGGGGCAGCCAGGGCCTTGTTGGAGACTTTGCACTTGTATTCT
TTGCCGTTCAGCCAGTCCTGGTGCAGCACGGTCAGCACGGACACCACCCTGTAGGTGCTGTTGTACTGCT
CCTCTCTGGGCTTGGTCTTGGCGTTGTGCACCTCCACGCCGTCCACGTACCAGTTGAACTTCACCTCTGG
GTCCTCGTGGGACACGGCCACCACCACGCAGGTCACCTCGGGGGTCCTGCTGATCATCAGGGTGTCCTTG
GGCTTGGGGGGGAACAGGAACACGGAAGGCCCTCCCAGCAGTTCTGGAGCTGGGCAGGGGGGGCAGGTGT
GGGTCTTGTCGCCGCCCGGCGCGCCCATGTCGCCGCTGGTGAAGATCACTCTCAGTGTCACGGTGTTGTT
CACGGTGCCGTAGATATTGCTGGCCACGCAGGTATACTTGCCCCGGTCGCTGAAGGACACCTTGGTGATG
TTCAGCAGGCCAGAATCGTGCATCTGCCACTTGCCTCCGCCGCGTTCTTTCTCGTCCTCTTCCTCTTTCA
GCAGCTTGCCGATGCTGTTGTACCACTTGAACTGAGGATCGGGGATGCCGTACACGCTGCAGTTGATCAG
GGCGCTGTTGCCCTCTTTCACGATGATGTGGTCGGTTCTGGCAATGATCACGGGCACGCTGCCCAGCACC
ACATTGGTGCCATTCAGGGTGCTATTGGTCACGCTCTTGGCGGCCGCAGCGAACACCAGGCAGAAGATGT
AGCTCAGGGCAATGATGGTCTTCATGGTGGCGCTAGCAGGCGCGTTTTCGATAGAACCGAGGTGCAGTTG
GACCTGGGAGTGGACACCTGTGGAGAGAAAGGCAAAGTGGATGTTATTCTATAGTGTCACCTAAATCGTA
TGTGTATGATACATAAGGTTATGTATTAATTGTAGCCGCGTTCTAACGAAGCCAAGGGGGTGGGCCTATA
GACTCTATAGGCGGTACTTACGTCACTCTTGGCACGGGGAATCCGCGTTCCAATGCACCGTTCCCGGCCG
CGGAGGCTGGATCGGTCCCGGTGTCTTCTATGGAGGTCAAAACAGCGTGGATGGCGTCTCCAGGCGATCT
GACGGTTCACTAAACGAGCTCTGCTTATATAGACCTCCCACCGTACACGCCTACCGCCCATTTGCGTCAA
TGGGGCGGAGTTGTTACGACATTTTGGAAAGTCCCGTTGATTTTGGTGCCAAAACAAACTCCCATTGACG
TCAATGGGGTGGAGACTTGGAAATCCCCGTGAGTCAAACCGCTATCCACGCCCATTGATGTACTGCCAAA
ACCGCATCACCATGGTAATAGCGATGACTAATACGTAGATGTACTGCCAAGTAGGAAAGTCCCATAAGGT
CATGTACTGGGCATAATGCCAGGCGGGCCATTTACCGTCATTGACGTCAATAGGGGGCGTACTTGGCATA
TGATACACTTGATGTACTGCCAAGTGGGCAGTTTACCGTAAATACTCCACCCATTGACGTCAATGGAAAG
TCCCTATTGGCGTTACTATGGGAACATACGTCATTATTGACGTCAATGGGCGGGGGTCGTTGGGCGGTCA
GCCAGGCGGGCCATTTACCGTAAGTTATGTAACGCGGAACTCCATATATGGGCTATGAACTAATGACCCC
GTAATTGATTACTATTAATAACTAGTCAATAATCAATGCCAACATGGCGGTCATATTGGACATGAGCCAA
TATAAATGTACATATTATGATATAGATACAACGTATGCAATGGCCAATAGCCAATATTGATTTATGCTAT
ATAACCAATGAATAATATGGCTAATGGCCAATATTGAGTCAACGCCACTGTGCATGAAGCTCGTAATTGT
TATCCGCTCACAATTAAGGGCGACACAAAATTTATTCTAAATGATAATAAATACTGATAACATCTTATAG
TTTGTATTATATTTTGTATTATCGTTGACATGTATAATTTTGATATCAAAAACTGATTTTCCCTTTATTA
TTTTCGAGATTTATTTTCTTAATTCTCTTTAACAAACTAGAAATATTGTATATACAAAAAATCATAAATA
ATAGATGAATAGTTTAATTATAGGTGTTCATCAATCGAAAAAGCAACGTATCTTATTTAAAGTGCGTTGC
TTTTTTCTCATTTATAAGGTTAAATAATTCTCATATATCAAGCAAAGTGACAGGCGCCCTTAAATATTCT
GACAAATGCTCTTTCCCTAAACTCCCCCCATAAAAAAACCCGCCGAAGCGGGTTTTTACGTTATTTGCGG
ATTAACGATTACTCGTTATCAGAACCGCCCAGGGGGCCCGAGCTTAAGACTGGCCGTCGTTTTACAACAC
AGAAAGAGTTTGTAGAAACGCAAAAAGGCCATCCGTCAGGGGCCTTCTGCTTAGTTTGATGCCTGGCAGT
TCCCTACTCTCGCCTTCCGCTTCCTCGCTCACTGACTCGCTGCGCTCGGTCGTTCGGCTGCGGCGAGCGG
TATCAGCTCACTCAAAGGCGGTAATACGGTTATCCACAGAATCAGGGGATAACGCAGGAAAGAACATGTG
AGCAAAAGGCCAGCAAAAGGCCAGGAACCGTAAAAAGGCCGCGTTGCTGGCGTTTTTCCATAGGCTCCGC
CCCCCTGACGAGCATCACAAAAATCGACGCTCAAGTCAGAGGTGGCGAAACCCGACAGGACTATAAAGAT
ACCAGGCGTTTCCCCCTGGAAGCTCCCTCGTGCGCTCTCCTGTTCCGACCCTGCCGCTTACCGGATACCT
GTCCGCCTTTCTCCCTTCGGGAAGCGTGGCGCTTTCTCATAGCTCACGCTGTAGGTATCTCAGTTCGGTG
TAGGTCGTTCGCTCCAAGCTGGGCTGTGTGCACGAACCCCCCGTTCAGCCCGACCGCTGCGCCTTATCCG
GTAACTATCGTCTTGAGTCCAACCCGGTAAGACACGACTTATCGCCACTGGCAGCAGCCACTGGTAACAG
GATTAGCAGAGCGAGGTATGTAGGCGGTGCTACAGAGTTCTTGAAGTGGTGGGCTAACTACGGCTACACT
AGAAGAACAGTATTTGGTATCTGCGCTCTGCTGAAGCCAGTTACCTTCGGAAAAAGAGTTGGTAGCTCTT
GATCCGGCAAACAAACCACCGCTGGTAGCGGTGGTTTTTTTGTTTGCAAGCAGCAGATTACGCGCAGAAA
AAAAGGATCTCAAGAAGATCCTTTGATCTTTTCTACGGGGTCTGACGCTCAGTGGAACGACGCGCGCGTA
ACTCACGTTAAGGGATTTTGGTCATGAGCAAGGGGTGTTATGAGCCATATTCAGGTATAAATGGGCTCGC
GATAATGTTCAGAATTGGTTAATTGGTTGTAACACTGACCCCTATTTGTTTATTTTTCTAAATACATTCA
AATATGTATCCGCTCATGAGACAATAACCCTGATAAATGCTTCAATAATATTGAAAAAGGAAGAATATGA
GTATTCAACATTTCCGTGTCGCCCTTATTCCCTTTTTTGCGGCATTTTGCCTTCCTGTTTTTGCTCACCC
AGAAACGCTGGTGAAAGTAAAAGATGCTGAAGATCAGTTGGGTGCACGAGTGGGTTACATCGAACTGGAT
CTCAACAGCGGTAAGATCCTTGAGAGTTTTCGCCCCGAAGAACGTTTTCCAATGATGAGCACTTTTAAAG
TTCTGCTATGTGGCGCGGTATTATCCCGTATTGACGCCGGGCAAGAGCAACTCGGTCGCCGCATACACTA
TTCTCAGAATGACTTGGTTGAGTACTCACCAGTCACAGAAAAGCATCTTACGGATGGCATGACAGTAAGA
GAATTATGCAGTGCTGCCATAACCATGAGTGATAACACTGCGGCCAACTTACTTCTGACAACGATCGGAG
GACCGAAGGAGCTAACCGCTTTTTTGCACAACATGGGGGATCATGTAACTCGCCTTGATCGTTGGGAACC
GGAGCTGAATGAAGCCATACCAAACGACGAGCGTGACACCACGATGCCTGTAGCGATGGCAACAACGTTG
CGCAAACTATTAACTGGCGAACTACTTACTCTAGCTTCCCGGCAACAATTAATAGACTGGATGGAGGCGG
ATAAAGTTGCAGGACCACTTCTGCGCTCGGCCCTTCCGGCTGGCTGGTTTATTGCTGATAAATCCGGAGC
CGGTGAGCGTGGTTCTCGCGGTATCATCGCAGCGCTGGGGCCAGATGGTAAGCCCTCCCGTATCGTAGTT
ATCTACACGACGGGGAGTCAGGCAACTATGGATGAACGAAATAGACAGATCGCTGAGATAGGTGCCTCAC
TGATTAAGCATTGGTAATGACCATGATTACGCCAAGCTCTAGCTAGAGGTCGACGGTATACAGACATGAT
AAGATACATTGATGAGTTTGGACAAACCACAACTAGAATGCAGTGAAAAAAATGCTTTATTTGTGAAATT
TGTGATGCTATTGCTTTATTTGTAACCATTATAAGCTGCAATAAACAAGTTGGGGTGGGCGAAGAACTCC
AGCATGAGATCCCCGCGCTGGAGGATCATCCAGCCGGCGTCCCGGAAAACGATTCCGAAGCCCAACCTTT
CATAGAAGGCGGCGGTGGAATCGAAATCTCGTAGCACGTGTCAGGCACCGGGCTTGCGGGTCATGCACCA
GGTGCGCGGTCCTTCGGGCACCTCGACGTCGGCGGTGACGGTGAAGCCGAGCCGCTCGTAGAAGGGGAGG
TTGCGGGGCGCGGATGTCTCCAGGAAGGCGGGCACCCCGGCGCGCTCGGCCGCCTCCACTCCGGGGAGCA
CGACGGCGCTGCCCAGACCCTTGCCCTGGTGGTCGGGCGAGACGCCGACGGTGGCCAGGAACCACGCGGG
CTCCTTGGGCCGGTGCGGCGCCAGGAGGCCTTCCATCTGTTGCTGCGCGGCCAGCCGGGAACCGCTCAAC
TCGGCCATGCGCGGGCCGATCTCGGCGAACACCGCCCCCGCTTCGACGCTCTCCGGCGTGGTCCAGACCG
CCACCGCGGCGCCGTCGTCCGCGACCCACACCTTGCCGATGTCGAGCCCGACGCGCGTGAGGAAGAGTTC
TTGCAGCTCGGTGACCCGCTCGATGTGGC
